Addgene plasmid #247079: pGRNA2II_LacZT1
Purpose: L-arabinose inducible crRNA of type I-E CRISPR cas (Escherichia coli K-12). encoding 105 nt spacer which targets Ecoli LacZ T1 site
Depositing lab: Seokhee Kim. Depositing organization: Seoul National University. Publication: Continuous targeted hypermutation with a tunable mutation window. Lee C, Kim S. Nat Commun. 2025 Nov 25. doi: 10.1038/s41467-025-66736-2. PubMed 41290661.
Backbone
  Vector backbone: pET28b
  Vector type: Bacterial Expression, CRISPR
Growth in bacteria
  Bacterial resistance: Kanamycin, 50 μg/mL
  Growth temperature: 37°C
  Growth strain: DH5alpha
  Copy number: High Copy
Gene/Insert
  Gene/Insert name: type I-E CRISPR cas crRNA
  gRNA/shRNA sequence: E.coli lacZ; CCGCCCTGTAAACGGGGATACTGACGAAACGCCTGCCAGTATTTAGCGAAACCGCCAAGACTGTTACCCATCGCGTGGGCGTATTCGCAAAGGATCAGCGGGCGC
Terms and licenses: Academic/Nonprofit Terms; Industry Terms: Not Available to Industry
Depositor comments: The depositor confirms that discrepancies between the depositor's sequence and Addgene's sequences have no functional consequences. Addgene NGS finds amino acids 56-95 deleted in AraC (WP_407234930.1).
How to cite: pGRNA2II_LacZT1 was a gift from Seokhee Kim (Addgene plasmid # 247079 ; http://n2t.net/addgene:247079 ; RRID:Addgene_247079)
