[The description below was written by a language model from this plasmid's Addgene catalogue record and pLannotate feature annotations shown in this document.]
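Description:
pGRNA2II_LacZT1 is a 5.4 kb bacterial CRISPR plasmid built on the pET28b backbone that supplies an L-arabinose-inducible crRNA for the native type I-E CRISPR-Cas system of Escherichia coli K-12. It is propagated in E. coli under kanamycin selection (aph(3')-Ia KanR gene) and replicates from a ColE1/pMB1-type origin. The backbone also retains the bom and rop elements, an f1 phage origin, and small leftover pBR322-derived fragments. The catalogue lists it as high copy, although rop normally moderates copy number.

The payload is an araC–araBAD regulatory module in the usual divergent arrangement, with a CAP binding site nearby, so transcription from the araBAD promoter is switched on by arabinose. Immediately downstream of the promoter, the annotation detects a roughly 107 nt "lacZ fragment" in antisense orientation. This corresponds to the unusually long 105 nt spacer that targets the lacZ T1 site rather than to any coding sequence. The flanking CRISPR repeats are not separately annotated. A hammerhead ribozyme from the tobacco ringspot virus satellite RNA follows, presumably to help define the 3' end of the transcript, and the unit ends with the rrnB T1 and T2 terminators, followed by the residual T7 terminator from pET28b.

The repository's sequencing found that araC lacks residues 56–95, which is why it appears as two fragments in the table. The depositor states that the sequence discrepancies have no functional consequence. The Cas/Cascade components are not encoded here and must be supplied separately. The associated publication concerns continuous targeted hypermutation with a tunable mutation window, so the plasmid likely directs that system to the lacZ locus, though the record does not detail the mechanism.
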