Features (pLannotate 1.2.2; 19 found; start..end, strand, type, name):
     12..467     +  rep_origin     f1 ori (sequence partly withheld): f1 bacteriophage origin of replication; arrow indicates direction of (+) strand synthesis
    493..550     +  promoter       AmpR promoter (fragment): bla
    559..1374    -  CDS            KanR: aminoglycoside phosphotransferase; aph(3')-Ia; confers resistance to kanamycin in bacteria or G418 (Geneticin®) in eukaryotes
   1496..2084    +  rep_origin     ori: high-copy-number ColE1/pMB1/pBR322/pUC origin of replication
   2270..2409    -  misc_feature   bom: basis of mobility region from pBR322
   2511..2702    -  CDS            rop: Rop protein, which maintains plasmids at low copy number; rop
   2719..3099    +  CDS            YPB1_ECOLX: Protein predicted: Swiss-Prot protein existence level 4. From Escherichia coli.
   3171..3462    -  CDS            TcR (fragment): tetracycline efflux protein; tet; confers resistance to tetracycline
   3477..3498    -  protein_bind   CAP binding site: CAP binding activates transcription in the presence of cAMP. E. coli catabolite activator protein
   3587..4182    -  CDS            araC (fragment): L-arabinose regulatory protein; araC
   4179..4345    -  CDS            araC (fragment): L-arabinose regulatory protein; araC
   4372..4656    +  promoter       araBAD promoter: araBAD; promoter of the L-arabinose operon of E. coli; the araC regulatory gene is transcribed in the opposite direction (Guzman et al., 1995)
   4664..4770    -  CDS            lacZ (fragment): β-galactosidase; lacZ
   4851..4900    +  misc_RNA       sTRSV HHRz: hammerhead ribozyme from the tobacco ringspot virus satellite RNA (Khvorova et al., 2003)
   4963..5002    -  terminator     bacterial terminator (fragment): putative bacterial transcription terminator
   5024..5110    +  terminator     rrnB T1 terminator: Escherichia coli rrnB; transcription terminator T1 from the E. coli rrnB gene
   5202..5229    +  terminator     rrnB T2 terminator: transcription terminator T2 from the E. coli rrnB gene
   5247..5292    +  CDS            SET1 (fragment): solubility-enhancement tag derived from T7 phage gene 10B
   5300..5347    +  terminator     T7 terminator: transcription terminator for bacteriophage T7 RNA polymerase
>Addgene plasmid #247079 | pGRNA2II_LacZT1 | addgene full sequence | sequence record 491670 | Addgene NGS Result
TGGCGAATGGG
[124 nt withheld, positions 12-135]
C
[91 nt withheld, positions 137-227]
A
[49 nt withheld, positions 229-277]
CCTTTGACGTTGGAGTCCACGTTCTTTAATAGTGGACTCTTGTTCCAAACTGGAACAATACTCAACCCTA
TCTCGGTCTATTCTTTTGATTTATAAGGGATTTTGCCGATTTCGGCCTATTGGTTAAAAAATGAGCTGAT
TTAACAAAAATTTAACGCGAATTTTAACAAAATATTAACGCTTACAATTTAGGTGGCACTTTTCGGGGAA
ATGTGCGCGGAACCCCTATTTGTTTATTTTTCTAAATACATTCAAATATGTATCCGCTCATGAATTAATT
CTTAGAAAAACTCATCGAGCATCAAATGAAACTGCAATTTATTCATATCAGGATTATCAATACCATATTT
TTGAAAAAGCCGTTTCTGTAATGAAGGAGAAAACTCACCGAGGCAGTTCCATAGGATGGCAAGATCCTGG
TATCGGTCTGCGATTCCGACTCGTCCAACATCAATACAACCTATTAATTTCCCCTCGTCAAAAATAAGGT
TATCAAGTGAGAAATCACCATGAGTGACGACTGAATCCGGTGAGAATGGCAAAAGTTTATGCATTTCTTT
CCAGACTTGTTCAACAGGCCAGCCATTACGCTCGTCATCAAAATCACTCGCATCAACCAAACCGTTATTC
ATTCGTGATTGCGCCTGAGCGAGACGAAATACGCGATCGCTGTTAAAAGGACAATTACAAACAGGAATCG
AATGCAACCGGCGCAGGAACACTGCCAGCGCATCAACAATATTTTCACCTGAATCAGGATATTCTTCTAA
TACCTGGAATGCTGTTTTCCCGGGGATCGCAGTGGTGAGTAACCATGCATCATCAGGAGTACGGATAAAA
TGCTTGATGGTCGGAAGAGGCATAAATTCCGTCAGCCAGTTTAGTCTGACCATCTCATCTGTAACATCAT
TGGCAACGCTACCTTTGCCATGTTTCAGAAACAACTCTGGCGCATCGGGCTTCCCATACAATCGATAGAT
TGTCGCACCTGATTGCCCGACATTATCGCGAGCCCATTTATACCCATATAAATCAGCATCCATGTTGGAA
TTTAATCGCGGCCTAGAGCAAGACGTTTCCCGTTGAATATGGCTCATAACACCCCTTGTATTACTGTTTA
TGTAAGCAGACAGTTTTATTGTTCATGACCAAAATCCCTTAACGTGAGTTTTCGTTCCACTGAGCGTCAG
ACCCCGTAGAAAAGATCAAAGGATCTTCTTGAGATCCTTTTTTTCTGCGCGTAATCTGCTGCTTGCAAAC
AAAAAAACCACCGCTACCAGCGGTGGTTTGTTTGCCGGATCAAGAGCTACCAACTCTTTTTCCGAAGGTA
ACTGGCTTCAGCAGAGCGCAGATACCAAATACTGTCCTTCTAGTGTAGCCGTAGTTAGGCCACCACTTCA
AGAACTCTGTAGCACCGCCTACATACCTCGCTCTGCTAATCCTGTTACCAGTGGCTGCTGCCAGTGGCGA
TAAGTCGTGTCTTACCGGGTTGGACTCAAGACGATAGTTACCGGATAAGGCGCAGCGGTCGGGCTGAACG
GGGGGTTCGTGCACACAGCCCAGCTTGGAGCGAACGACCTACACCGAACTGAGATACCTACAGCGTGAGC
TATGAGAAAGCGCCACGCTTCCCGAAGGGAGAAAGGCGGACAGGTATCCGGTAAGCGGCAGGGTCGGAAC
AGGAGAGCGCACGAGGGAGCTTCCAGGGGGAAACGCCTGGTATCTTTATAGTCCTGTCGGGTTTCGCCAC
CTCTGACTTGAGCGTCGATTTTTGTGATGCTCGTCAGGGGGGCGGAGCCTATGGAAAAACGCCAGCAACG
CGGCCTTTTTACGGTTCCTGGCCTTTTGCTGGCCTTTTGCTCACATGTTCTTTCCTGCGTTATCCCCTGA
TTCTGTGGATAACCGTATTACCGCCTTTGAGTGAGCTGATACCGCTCGCCGCAGCCGAACGACCGAGCGC
AGCGAGTCAGTGAGCGAGGAAGCGGAAGAGCGCCTGATGCGGTATTTTCTCCTTACGCATCTGTGCGGTA
TTTCACACCGCAATGGTGCACTCTCAGTACAATCTGCTCTGATGCCGCATAGTTAAGCCAGTATACACTC
CGCTATCGCTACGTGACTGGGTCATGGCTGCGCCCCGACACCCGCCAACACCCGCTGACGCGCCCTGACG
GGCTTGTCTGCTCCCGGCATCCGCTTACAGACAAGCTGTGACCGTCTCCGGGAGCTGCATGTGTCAGAGG
TTTTCACCGTCATCACCGAAACGCGCGAGGCAGCTGCGGTAAAGCTCATCAGCGTGGTCGTGAAGCGATT
CACAGATGTCTGCCTGTTCATCCGCGTCCAGCTCGTTGAGTTTCTCCAGAAGCGTTAATGTCTGGCTTCT
GATAAAGCGGGCCATGTTAAGGGCGGTTTTTTCCTGTTTGGTCACTGATGCCTCCGTGTAAGGGGGATTT
CTGTTCATGGGGGTAATGATACCGATGAAACGAGAGAGGATGCTCACGATACGGGTTACTGATGATGAAC
ATGCCCGGTTACTGGAACGTTGTGAGGGTAAACAACTGGCGGTATGGATGCGGCGGGACCAGAGAAAAAT
CACTCAGGGTCAATGCCAGCGCTTCGTTAATACAGATGTAGGTGTTCCACAGGGTAGCCAGCAGCATCCT
GCGATGCAGATCCGGAACATAATGGTGCAGGGCGCTGACTTCCGCGTTTCCAGACTTTACGAAACACGGA
AACCGAAGACCATTCATGTTGTTGCTCAGGTCGCAGACGTTTTGCAGCAGCAGTCGCTTCACGTTCGCTC
GCGTATCGGTGATTCATTCTGCTAACCAGTAAGGCAACCCCGCCAGCCTAGCCGGATCCTCAACGACAGG
AGCACGATCATGCGCACCCGTGGGGCCGCCATGCCGGCGATAATGGCCTGCTTCTCGCCGAAACGTTTGG
TGGCGGGACCAGTGACGAAGGCTTGAGCGAGGGCGTGCAAGATTCCGAATACCGCAAGCGACAGGCCGAT
CATCGTCGCGCTCCAGCGAAAGCGGTCCTCGCCGAAAATGACCCAGAGCGCTGCCGGCACCTGTCCTACG
AGTTGCATGATAAAGAAGACAGTCATAAGTGCGGCGACGATAGTCATGCCCCGCGCCCACCGGAAGGAGC
TGACTGGGTTGAAGGCTCTCAAGGGCATCGGTCGAGATCCCGGTGCCTAATGAGTGAGCTAACTTACATT
AATTGCGTTGCGCGTCAAATGGACGAAGCAGGGATTCTGCAAACCCTATGCTACTCCGTCAAGCCGTCAA
TTGTCTGATTCGTTACCAATTATGACAACTTGACGGCTACATCATTCACTTTTTCTTCACAACCGGCACG
GAACTCGCTCGGGCTGGCCCCGGTGCATTTTTTAAATACCCGCGAGAAATAGAGTTGATCGTCAAAACCA
ACATTGCGACCGACGGTGGCGATAGGCATCCGGGTGGTGCTCAAAAGCAGCTTCGCCTGGCTGATACGTT
GGTCCTCGCGCCAGCTTAAGACGCTAATCCCTAACTGCTGGCGGAAAAGATGTGACAGACGCGACGGCGA
CAAGCAAACATGCTGTGCGACGCTGGCGATATCAAAATTGCTGTCTGCCAGGTGATCGCTGATGTACTGA
CAAGCCTCGCGTACCCGATTATCCATCGGTGGATGGAGCGACTCGTTAATCGCTTCCATGCGCCGCAGTA
ACAATTGCTCAAGCAGATTTATCGCCAGCAGCTCCGAATAGCGCCCTTCCCCTTGCCCGGCGTTAATGAT
TTGCCCAAACAGGTCGCTGAAATGCGGCTGGTGCGCTTCATCCGGGCAAAAGAACCCCGTATTGGCAAAT
ATTGACGGCCAGTTAAGCCATTCATGCCAGTAGGCGCGCGGACGAAAGTAAACCCCCTGACCGCGAATGG
TGAGATTGAGAATATAACCTTTCATTCCCAGCGGTCGGTCGATAAAAAAATCGAGATAACCGTTGGCCTC
AATCGGCGTTAAACCCGCCACCAGATGGGCATTAAACGAGTATCCCGGCAGCAGGGGATCATTTTGCGCT
TCAGCCATACTTTTCATACTCCCGCCATTCAGAGAAGAAACCAATTGTCCATATTGCATCAGACATTGCC
GTCACTGCGTCTTTTACTGGCTCTTCTCGCTAACCAAACCGGTAACCCCGCTTATTAAAAGCATTCTGTA
ACAAAGCGGGACCAAAGCCATGACAAAAACGCGTAACAAAAGTGTCTATAATCACGGCAGAAAAGTCCAC
ATTGATTATTTGCACGGCGTCACACTTTGCTATGCCATAGCATTTTTATCCATAAGATTAGCGGATCCTA
CCTGACGCTTTTTATCGCAACTCTCTACTGTTTCTCCATATAAACCGCCGCCCTGTAAACGGGGATACTG
ACGAAACGCCTGCCAGTATTTAGCGAAACCGCCAAGACTGTTACCCATCGCGTGGGCGTATTCGCAAAGG
ATCAGCGGGCGCGAGTTCCCCGCGCCAGCGGGGTAGAGGGACAAACTCAAGGTCATTCGCAAGAGTGGCC
TTTATGATTGACCTTCTTAAGAGCTGTCACCGGATGTGCTTTCCGGTCTGATGAGTCCGTGAGGACGAAA
CAGCCTCTACAAATAAGAAACACCGTAATTTCTACTGTTGTAGATCGAATACGCCCACGCGATGGCAGAT
AAAAAAAATCCTTAGCTTTCGCTAAGGATGATTTCTAGTAGGGAACTGCCAGGCATCAAATAAAACGAAA
GGCTCAGTCGAAAGACTGGGCCTTTCGTTTTATCTGTTGTTTGTCGGTGAACGCTCTCCTGAGTAGGACA
AATCCGCCGGGAGCGGATTTGAACGTTGCGAAGCAACGGCCCGGAGGGTGGCGGGCAGGACGCCCGCCAT
AAACTGCCAGGCATCAAATTAAGCAGAAGGCCATCCTGACGGATGGCCTTTTTGCGTTTCTACAAACTCG
CTAACAAAGCCGAAAGGAAGCTGAGTTGGCTGCTGCCACCGCTGAGCAATAACTAGCATAACCCCTTGGG
GCCTCTAAACGGGTCTTGAGGGGTTTTTTGCTGAAAGGAGGAACTATATCCGGAT
